>Addgene plasmid #182370 | pcDNA6-5'UTR(mtIF3)-mtIF3-Dendra2-3'UTR(mtIF3) | addgene full sequence | sequence record 358112 | Addgene NGS Result
GACGGATCGGGAGATCTCCCGATCCCCTATGGTGCACTCTCAGTACAATCTGCTCTGATGCCGCATAGTT
AAGCCAGTATCTGCTCCCTGCTTGTGTGTTGGAGGTCGCTGAGTAGTGCGCGAGCAAAATTTAAGCTACA
ACAAGGCAAGGCTTGACCGACAATTGCATGAAGAATCTGCTTAGGGTTAGGCGTTTTGCGCTGCTTCGCG
ATGTACGGGCCAGATATACGCGTTGACATTGATTATTGACTAGTTATTAATAGTAATCAATTACGGGGTC
ATTAGTTCATAGCCCATATATGGAGTTCCGCGTTACATAACTTACGGTAAATGGCCCGCCTGGCTGACCG
CCCAACGACCCCCGCCCATTGACGTCAATAATGACGTATGTTCCCATAGTAACGCCAATAGGGACTTTCC
ATTGACGTCAATGGGTGGAGTATTTACGGTAAACTGCCCACTTGGCAGTACATCAAGTGTATCATATGCC
AAGTACGCCCCCTATTGACGTCAATGACGGTAAATGGCCCGCCTGGCATTATGCCCAGTACATGACCTTA
TGGGACTTTCCTACTTGGCAGTACATCTACGTATTAGTCATCGCTATTACCATGGTGATGCGGTTTTGGC
AGTACATCAATGGGCGTGGATAGCGGTTTGACTCACGGGGATTTCCAAGTCTCCACCCCATTGACGTCAA
TGGGAGTTTGTTTTGGCACCAAAATCAACGGGACTTTCCAAAATGTCGTAACAACTCCGCCCCATTGACG
CAAATGGGCGGTAGGCGTGTACGGTGGGAGGTCTATATAAGCAGAGCTCTCTGGCTAACTAGAGAACCCA
CTGCTTACTGGCTTATCGAAATTAATACGACTCACTATAGGGAGACCCAAGCTGGCTAGCGGAAGCCGAC
GCGGTGCTCCGGCGGAGTCCAGGTACGGACCTGCTAGTTCTTCCTGCTCGCCTACCCCGGCCCAGGGTCT
CACTATTTATCTCTGGCTGTCCTGAAACGCACTCGGTAGACCAGTCTGACCTCAAACCTATAGAAATCCT
CCTGCCTCTACCTCCGAAGTGCTGGGATTAAAGGCGTGCACCGCTCGCCGTGTCAGGACTTTTGAAATTC
CTTCCGGAATTGAAGGGGTACCATGGCTGTTCTTCTGATGAGGTTGATGCTACAAACTACAAAGCTTGAC
CATAACTTAATTGGAAGATGTTTGCAAAGACACGCTGTGAAGCCAGATCCAGCACAGCTGTCCCTGTCTG
CGTCCACCCCAAAGCTGTTGTACCTGACTTCTGCAAAAGGTTTTAGTACTGCTGGAGACCCACAGGGTGA
GAGGAAACAGAAAAGAAGGGATGCTTTCTCTAACACCGGCCGGAAGATTAGTGAGCGGATTATCCGCGTC
CTGGATGAGAAGGGCATGGACCTGGGGATGATGCATCGAGCAGATGTGATCAGACTCATGAACAAGCAGG
ACCTGAGGCTGGTGCAGAGGAACACCAGCTCAGAGCCACCGGAGTACCAGCTTATGACCGGAGAGCAGAT
CCACCAGGAGCGGCTAAAGCTCCGGGAACAGGAAAAGGCCAAACCCAAAACTGGACCAACTATGACGAAA
GAGCTCGTTTTCTCTTCAAATATTGGACAGCACGATTTAGACACCAAGAGTAAACAGATCCAGCAGTGGA
TAGAGAAGAAATACCACGTTCAAGTCACGATAAAGAGGAGGAAAGATGCGGAGCAGTCAGAGGAGGAAAC
GGAGGAGATATTTAACCAGATTCTCCAGACTATGCCTGACATAGCAACCTTCTCAAGCAGACCAAAAGCC
ATCAGAGGAGGGACTGCTTCCATGTGTGTTTTTCGTCACTTGAGCAAGAAAGAAGAAAAGGCGTACAGAG
AATCCCAGGAGAGCCAGAGAAGAGACACTTTGAGCAAAGACGACGACGGAAACAGCAAAGAGTCGGATGT
TGTGTGTCAGACCGGTGAAGCGGCGGCGAAAGAAGCGGCGGCGAAAGAAGCGGCGGCGAAAATGCTGTGC
TGTATGCTGTGCTGTGTCGCCACCATGAACACCCCGGGAATTAACCTGATCAAGGAGGACATGCGCGTGA
AGGTGCACATGGAGGGCAACGTGAACGGCCACGCCTTCGTGATCGAGGGCGAGGGCAAGGGCAAGCCCTA
CGAGGGCACCCAGACCGCCAACCTGACCGTGAAGGAGGGCGCCCCCCTGCCCTTCAGCTACGACATCCTG
ACCACCGCCGTGCACTACGGCAACCGGGTGTTCACCAAGTACCCCGAGGACATCCCCGACTACTTCAAGC
AGAGCTTCCCCGAGGGCTACAGCTGGGAGCGCACCATGACCTTCGAGGACAAGGGCATCTGCACCATCCG
CAGCGACATCAGCCTGGAGGGCGACTGCTTCTTCCAGAACGTGCGCTTCAAGGGCACCAACTTCCCCCCC
AACGGCCCCGTGATGCAGAAGAAGACCCTGAAGTGGGAGCCCAGCACCGAGAAGCTGCACGTGCGCGACG
GCCTGCTGGTGGGCAACATCAACATGGCCCTGCTGCTGGAGGGCGGCGGCCACTACCTGTGCGACTTCAA
GACCACCTACAAGGCCAAGAAGGTGGTGCAGCTGCCCGACGCCCACTTCGTGGACCACCGCATCGAGATC
CTGGGCAACGACAGCGACTACAACAAGGTGAAGCTGTACGAGCACGCCGTGGCCCGCTACAGCCCCCTGC
CCAGCCAGGTGTGGTAAGCGGCCGCCTTTAATAGGAAAAGTGCAGGCCAGGAGCCTCTGCTGGCCGCCCT
GAAGTCTTCCCGCCTAGCAGACAGTGAGTAAGGCGGCTGGCGGGGGCAGCTGGGCCTCTGGGCTGCTGCT
GGACTCTGCGCTGGCGTTAGGCAAGGAGTAGTCGGGCTCTTGTTTCCTCTTAGGAGGGAAGTACCCACTG
AGGCGAGAGGCCAAGCTGCGTCTCTCCCGAGGGGCTCTTACCTTCAGGAGTGAGGAAGACAGACAACTGA
GTTGCCCATTACACAACGGGGATCCACTCCAACAGATGAGCCCCTGATGGGAGTCACACCCTCAGCAGGC
ACAGACACGCAGGATGGGGTATGCGGATGGACAGACGCCAAGCAGGCCTCACAGCCGAGTGCTGGCCCCA
GCAGCTGCCACTTACTTTGAGCTTCATCCTCTTCTTGTCGGGATCGTGCACGACACTGTGCCTCATGAGA
CTCTGCTGCAGTGCAAGGGAAAGAAGGACGCTTGACCTGGGCCTGCAGACGTGGCTCAGTGCTTACAGCA
TTCGCTGCTCGAGGAGGACACGGGTTTGGTTCCCAGCACCCGTACTCCAGTTCCAGTAAAAACTCTTGGT
GTCTGCTAACCTTAAGATGCAGTGGTCCAGTGTGCAATAATAAACTACCAGCTGCCTTTCTGTTGTGTAG
TGAATCTGACCTTCACCTGACTCCCTAACCAGAGCCAACTCCTTGGCAGAGCGAGCGACTGTCAGCCTGC
TGACACGCATGGGATTTACTTCTTCCCGGTCCTCCTGAGAAGGGAAAGCCGGCTATGCTTGAACATCCAG
GCTCATGCTGGGGTAACTGAATCTACCTCAGCTGCGTCCCTAAGTGCCAGGGGGAAATCTGACCTCTGCC
CTGCTGGCTATGCTGACAGTGCTGACCACGGGACCTTTGCTGTGGGCTGGTCTGGGTTATGTTCAGTGAC
TTTGTAATCCACAGTAAGAGCTCTTTAGAAACCAGCTAGGCTTAGGCAAACTGTTCAGTTCCCTACTAGG
AACCATGTTCCCACGCGATCCATGAATCATGCCAAGATTCCAGAGTCTAGAGGCTGTGCATTTGTGCTAC
CCACCTCCTCTCCCAGACCCTAGGCGACGGTCAGAAGCTCCTAATCACCTCAGAACATCCTCTAAGTAGG
AATACAGGCCCCGGGCTCTCCCACTCAGCATGGCTAGAATCCCCCAGGAGTGGTTCTCAACCTGCTACTC
ATGACTCCTCTGGGGTCATATACCAGATCGCCTGAATATCATTATTTACAATCCATACCAGTAGCAAAAT
TATAGTTATGAAGTAGCAACTAAATAATATTATGGTTGGGGGTCCCCACAACATGAGGAACTGTTATTGG
GTCCCAGTATTAGGAAGGTTGAGAACCACTGCTCTAGAGGTCCTAAATAGGCCTGTTTAGCCTCCCAACC
CCAGGGCTCCTGCATTTCCAAGTTCTGCAGGCTGGACATGAACACACCAGCCTGGAGCGGGAGACACTCA
CTTTCATTGCGAATGTCTTGCCACAGCCAGCGTGCTCACACACAAATGGGCGCTTTTCCTCGTGGAAGGA
GAGAATGTGGCTCTGCAGGTTGAACACGGTTGTGTAGGTTCTTCCGCAGCCTTGCCGCGGACAGCGGTAC
ACATCCCTTTCCGGGGCGTGAGTCTTCATGTGCTGCTTAAGGTAATCTCTGCGCTTGAACATCCTCTGAC
ATACATTGCAGGTTATGTCCTCTGGGAGGAGAAACACACACGTGTAACCAGCGTCCCATGAGTAACCCGT
CTGGTCCTATGACTACACACAATCTGGGGACTTCACATGGGAAATGTCAGCTTGTCTCACTGCTATGCTG
GTTTCAAATTCCTCAAGTTCACTCATGGCTCCCAACATCCTGAGTCCTCGCCTGTCAAGGAGCAGGCGTC
CTCGGTGTGATAACTGAGCACGAGGAAGTATGCCCTCATAGCATCTACCTTTACCCTCTGACACAGTAGC
ATCTGCTAAGTCCTGCAGGGCCTCACGAACACCCGGGCACAGCCGCACCAGCTCTGAGGCCTGCAGGGCT
CCCTCGACTGTCACAGCCCAGGAAGCCAGCACTACCCTGAACTCGATGCAGAGCCCCCTTCCTTTACAGC
GCAAGTGGGTATCTCACTCTCTCAGAGTACACCATGCACTCCCCAGAGCTCAGAGCACACACACCATGGG
CTCCCCGGGGTTCAGAGCACACCGGGCTCTCCCCAGGGCCGATGCGCTTCCACAGCTCCTGCCTACCTTA
CCTTTATGGGCTTCTCTCATGTGTTTCAGGAGCTCTGTCCACGTTTTTCCCATGAAAGAACATCCCTTTT
GACACAGGTAGCCTGTTCAAAACAAAAACAAAACAAGTTACCCACAGCCTGTTGAATGCCCAGGGCAATC
CCTAATGACAGCCAAGAAAGCCCGTGCCAAGTGCACTCCCCTCTCTGAAGTGTGCTGCTCTGCTGGGTGC
AATGCAGCGGGCTCCAGTGGCCCCTGCTCTGAAAGCTCCCATCAGCCAGACTTTTGCACACTTGAGTGGC
ACATAACCAGGTAGCGTAGGAACAGTATAGCACCAGTGGACGTGGCAAAGAGGATAGCGGCAAAACACAC
AGCACAGTGTCTCTTGGCATAAGAGGCAAACACTCAAATAACACAACAGGCGCTTGCTTGTCACAGAACT
TTGTCTACTCAGCGTGACTACAGAATAGACCCAGCCTACCCTGCCGGTGGCATGTTCCTCGCGGCCGGCA
CAGTCCCCATCTACGTACCCTCGTGAACTTTCCCATGCCGTTTCAGCCTGCTGGGCGAGGCAAAGTGCTT
CCCGCATCCCTCGTGGGTACACCTAGGACAATAGCAGGCAAAGCATCAGCCAGGCCCTTTCCATGGACAA
TTCTAAGATTCCCTCTTCTCCCACACCAAAGCCCATGTCTTCCCACACCACACCTGTCATCCAAAACAAA
GAGTAAGTACAGTCCCGAATATGGACATAGTGGCTTGGCCAGCTTGGGAGCAAAACAAGCCATCCTGAGA
AAAAGTCACATCTTTTGTTTGTGTTATCAAACTAAAAGTTCTCTGAATTCTGGAAATGTGGCTACAGAAG
CGACATCAAGAGGCTGTCTGACTCGGTTTGCACTGGACCAGACACAGAGCTGTTGTCTGGGGTCTGCCCA
ATATGCTGCATACGGTCAGATGAGAACACAGCACAGAGGCTGGGGACCAGCACCAGAAACACACGAGAAT
GTACAGCAGTCGGTGCAGAGCTCCAGGCACTGGCAGCACAAACAGGCCACAGGGCTGCTGGTAAGACCTC
GGTCACTGTAGCTGCACCAGTGCAAAGAGCAGCCTATGGGAGCCAGGGGCAAGGCCCCATCACCCGGACT
GTGCAGGGAGACACTGCCCTAGGAGGGAGGCAGGCAGGTAACCTGGCACCCCTGCCCACCTCCTCTTTGT
CCCTCTTGAGTACTCAGGAATCCCTCAAAACAAGCAGGGCCTCATTACTCCTGTTCTATAGTAAGAAAAA
AAAAAGCCCTCATGACACAGAGCCTTCCTCGGGATCCTGATCTTAGCGTTCTACTCTGAATCCCAGAGCG
CTGGCAAAGCACCAACCTGAAGAGCGGCTCGCTGGTGTGCTGGCACTGATGGGTTCTCAGCTGCTGGTGC
TTCTTAAAGGCCTTCTTGCAACCCTCATAACTGCACTGTTTAAAAAAAATAAATGCACGGTTTAGTACAG
GCAGGGGATCATCAGTTGCTGAAGTCCTTTAAAAGGCAGGAGAGATTGCTCAATGGTTAGGGACACTTGC
TTCTCTGGTCCCAGGTTTGGACTGCAGCACCCACGTGGTGCCTCACAACCATCTGACTCCAGTTCCACAG
GACCTCACACCCTCTTCTGACCTCCACAGGCACCGAGCACGCATATGGTATATAGATACATATGCAGGCA
AAACGCTTGCACATAAAACCTTTTTTAACTAAACAATAAAGTCTCTCTGGATCTGACCGGTCATCATCAC
CATCACCATTGAGTTTAAACCCGCTGATCAGCCTCGACTGTGCCTTCTAGTTGCCAGCCATCTGTTGTTT
GCCCCTCCCCCGTGCCTTCCTTGACCCTGGAAGGTGCCACTCCCACTGTCCTTTCCTAATAAAATGAGGA
AATTGCATCGCATTGTCTGAGTAGGTGTCATTCTATTCTGGGGGGTGGGGTGGGGCAGGACAGCAAGGGG
GAGGATTGGGAAGACAATAGCAGGCATGCTGGGGATGCGGTGGGCTCTATGGCTTCTGAGGCGGAAAGAA
CCAGCTGGGGCTCTAGGGGGTATCCCC
[124 nt withheld, positions 7098-7221]
C
[91 nt withheld, positions 7223-7313]
A
[49 nt withheld, positions 7315-7363]
CCTTTGACGTTGGAGTCCACGTTCTTT
[37 nt withheld, positions 7391-7427]
ACCCTATCTCGGTCTATTCTTTTGATTTATAAGGGATTTTGCCGATTTCGGCCTATTGGTTAAAAAATGA
GCTGATTTAACAAAAATTTAACGCGAATTAATTCTGTGGAATGTGTGTCAGTTAGGGTGTGGAAAGTCCC
CAGGCTCCCCAGCAGGCAGAAGTATGCAAAGCATGCATCTCAATTAGTCAGCAACCAGGTGTGGAAAGTC
CCCAGGCTCCCCAGCAGGCAGAAGTATGCAAAGCATGCATCTCAATTAGTCAGCAACCATAGTCCCGCCC
CTAACTCCGCCCATCCCGCCCCTAACTCCGCCCAGTTCCGCCCATTCTCCGCCCCATGGCTGACTAATTT
TTTTTATTTATGCAGAGGCCGAGGCCGCCTCTGCCTCTGAGCTATTCCAGAAGTAGTGAGGAGGCTTTTT
TGGAGGCCTAGGCTTTTGCAAAAAGCTCCCGGGAGCTTGTATATCCATTTTCGGATCTGATCAGCACGTG
TTGACAATTAATCATCGGCATAGTATATCGGCATAGTATAATACGACAAGGTGAGGAACTAAACCATGGC
CAAGCCTTTGTCTCAAGAAGAATCCACCCTCATTGAAAGAGCAACGGCTACAATCAACAGCATCCCCATC
TCTGAAGACTACAGCGTCGCCAGCGCAGCTCTCTCTAGCGACGGCCGCATCTTCACTGGTGTCAATGTAT
ATCATTTTACTGGGGGACCTTGTGCAGAACTCGTGGTGCTGGGCACTGCTGCTGCTGCGGCAGCTGGCAA
CCTGACTTGTATCGTCGCGATCGGAAATGAGAACAGGGGCATCTTGAGCCCCTGCGGACGGTGCCGACAG
GTGCTTCTCGATCTGCATCCTGGGATCAAAGCCATAGTGAAGGACAGTGATGGACAGCCGACGGCAGTTG
GGATTCGTGAATTGCTGCCCTCTGGTTATGTGTGGGAGGGCTAAGCACTTCGTGGCCGAGGAGCAGGACT
GACACGTGCTACGAGATTTCGATTCCACCGCCGCCTTCTATGAAAGGTTGGGCTTCGGAATCGTTTTCCG
GGACGCCGGCTGGATGATCCTCCAGCGCGGGGATCTCATGCTGGAGTTCTTCGCCCACCCCAACTTGTTT
ATTGCAGCTTATAATGGTTACAAATAAAGCAATAGCATCACAAATTTCACAAATAAAGCATTTTTTTCAC
TGCATTCTAGTTGTGGTTTGTCCAAACTCATCAATGTATCTTATCATGTCTGTATACCGTCGACCTCTAG
CTAGAGCTTGGCGTAATCATGGTCATAGCTGTTTCCTGTGTGAAATTGTTATCCGCTCACAATTCCACAC
AACATACGAGCCGGAAGCATAAAGTGTAAAGCCTGGGGTGCCTAATGAGTGAGCTAACTCACATTAATTG
CGTTGCGCTCACTGCCCGCTTTCCAGTCGGGAAACCTGTCGTGCCAGCTGCATTAATGAATCGGCCAACG
CGCGGGGAGAGGCGGTTTGCGTATTGGGCGCTCTTCCGCTTCCTCGCTCACTGACTCGCTGCGCTCGGTC
GTTCGGCTGCGGCGAGCGGTATCAGCTCACTCAAAGGCGGTAATACGGTTATCCACAGAATCAGGGGATA
ACGCAGGAAAGAACATGTGAGCAAAAGGCCAGCAAAAGGCCAGGAACCGTAAAAAGGCCGCGTTGCTGGC
GTTTTTCCATAGGCTCCGCCCCCCTGACGAGCATCACAAAAATCGACGCTCAAGTCAGAGGTGGCGAAAC
CCGACAGGACTATAAAGATACCAGGCGTTTCCCCCTGGAAGCTCCCTCGTGCGCTCTCCTGTTCCGACCC
TGCCGCTTACCGGATACCTGTCCGCCTTTCTCCCTTCGGGAAGCGTGGCGCTTTCTCATAGCTCACGCTG
TAGGTATCTCAGTTCGGTGTAGGTCGTTCGCTCCAAGCTGGGCTGTGTGCACGAACCCCCCGTTCAGCCC
GACCGCTGCGCCTTATCCGGTAACTATCGTCTTGAGTCCAACCCGGTAAGACACGACTTATCGCCACTGG
CAGCAGCCACTGGTAACAGGATTAGCAGAGCGAGGTATGTAGGCGGTGCTACAGAGTTCTTGAAGTGGTG
GCCTAACTACGGCTACACTAGAAGAACAGTATTTGGTATCTGCGCTCTGCTGAAGCCAGTTACCTTCGGA
AAAAGAGTTGGTAGCTCTTGATCCGGCAAACAAACCACCGCTGGTAGCGGTGGTTTTTTTGTTTGCAAGC
AGCAGATTACGCGCAGAAAAAAAGGATCTCAAGAAGATCCTTTGATCTTTTCTACGGGGTCTGACGCTCA
GTGGAACGAAAACTCACGTTAAGGGATTTTGGTCATGAGATTATCAAAAAGGATCTTCACCTAGATCCTT
TTAAATTAAAAATGAAGTTTTAAATCAATCTAAAGTATATATGAGTAAACTTGGTCTGACAGTTACCAAT
GCTTAATCAGTGAGGCACCTATCTCAGCGATCTGTCTATTTCGTTCATCCATAGTTGCCTGACTCCCCGT
CGTGTAGATAACTACGATACGGGAGGGCTTACCATCTGGCCCCAGTGCTGCAATGATACCGCGAGACCCA
CGCTCACCGGCTCCAGATTTATCAGCAATAAACCAGCCAGCCGGAAGGGCCGAGCGCAGAAGTGGTCCTG
CAACTTTATCCGCCTCCATCCAGTCTATTAATTGTTGCCGGGAAGCTAGAGTAAGTAGTTCGCCAGTTAA
TAGTTTGCGCAACGTTGTTGCCATTGCTACAGGCATCGTGGTGTCACGCTCGTCGTTTGGTATGGCTTCA
TTCAGCTCCGGTTCCCAACGATCAAGGCGAGTTACATGATCCCCCATGTTGTGCAAAAAAGCGGTTAGCT
CCTTCGGTCCTCCGATCGTTGTCAGAAGTAAGTTGGCCGCAGTGTTATCACTCATGGTTATGGCAGCACT
GCATAATTCTCTTACTGTCATGCCATCCGTAAGATGCTTTTCTGTGACTGGTGAGTACTCAACCAAGTCA
TTCTGAGAATAGTGTATGCGGCGACCGAGTTGCTCTTGCCCGGCGTCAATACGGGATAATACCGCGCCAC
ATAGCAGAACTTTAAAAGTGCTCATCATTGGAAAACGTTCTTCGGGGCGAAAACTCTCAAGGATCTTACC
GCTGTTGAGATCCAGTTCGATGTAACCCACTCGTGCACCCAACTGATCTTCAGCATCTTTTACTTTCACC
AGCGTTTCTGGGTGAGCAAAAACAGGAAGGCAAAATGCCGCAAAAAAGGGAATAAGGGCGACACGGAAAT
GTTGAATACTCATACTCTTCCTTTTTCAATATTATTGAAGCATTTATCAGGGTTATTGTCTCATGAGCGG
ATACATATTTGAATGTATTTAGAAAAATAAACAAATAGGGGTTCCGCGCACATTTCCCCGAAAAGTGCCA
CCTGACGTC
Features (pLannotate 1.2.2; 29 found; start..end, strand, type, name):
     28..80      -  misc_feature   bom (fragment): basis of mobility region from pBR322
    235..614     +  enhancer       CMV enhancer: human cytomegalovirus immediate early enhancer
    615..818     +  promoter       CMV promoter: human cytomegalovirus (CMV) immediate early promoter
    814..847     +  LTR            5' LTR (truncated) (fragment): truncated 5' long terminal repeat (LTR) from HIV-1
    863..881     +  promoter       T7 promoter: promoter for bacteriophage T7 RNA polymerase
   1143..1970    +  CDS            Mtif3: IF3M_MOUSE - Experimental evidence at protein level: Swiss-Prot protein existence level 1. IF-3 binds to the 28S ribosomal subunit and shifts the equilibrum between 55S ribosomes and their 39S and 28S subunits in favor of the free subunits, thus enhancing the availability of 28S subunits on which protein synthesis initiation begins. From Mus musculus (Mouse).
   2055..2747    +  CDS            Dendra2: monomeric photoswitchable green-to-red fluorescent protein from Dendronephthya mammalian codon-optimized
   2823..2987    -  CDS            GTF3A (fragment): TF3A_HUMAN - Experimental evidence at protein level: Swiss-Prot protein existence level 1. Involved in ribosomal large subunit biogenesis. Binds the approximately 50 base pairs internal control region (ICR) of 5S ribosomal RNA genes. It is required for their RNA polymerase III- dependent transcription and may also maintain the transcription of other genes (PubMed:24120868). Also binds the transcribed 5S RNA's (By similarity). From Homo sapiens (Human).
   3154..3234    -  CDS            GTF3A (fragment): TF3A_HUMAN - Experimental evidence at protein level: Swiss-Prot protein existence level 1. Involved in ribosomal large subunit biogenesis. Binds the approximately 50 base pairs internal control region (ICR) of 5S ribosomal RNA genes. It is required for their RNA polymerase III- dependent transcription and may also maintain the transcription of other genes (PubMed:24120868). Also binds the transcribed 5S RNA's (By similarity). From Homo sapiens (Human).
   4245..4502    -  CDS            GTF3A (fragment): TF3A_HUMAN - Experimental evidence at protein level: Swiss-Prot protein existence level 1. Involved in ribosomal large subunit biogenesis. Binds the approximately 50 base pairs internal control region (ICR) of 5S ribosomal RNA genes. It is required for their RNA polymerase III- dependent transcription and may also maintain the transcription of other genes (PubMed:24120868). Also binds the transcribed 5S RNA's (By similarity). From Homo sapiens (Human).
   5034..5123    -  CDS            Gtf3a (fragment): TF3A_RAT - Experimental evidence at transcript level: Swiss-Prot protein existence level 2. Involved in ribosomal large subunit biogenesis. Binds the approximately 50 base pairs internal control region (ICR) of 5S ribosomal RNA genes. It is required for their RNA polymerase III- dependent transcription and may also maintain the transcription of other genes (By similarity). Also binds the transcribed 5S RNA's (By similarity). From Rattus norvegicus (Rat).
   5547..5624    -  CDS            GTF3A (fragment): TF3A_HUMAN - Experimental evidence at protein level: Swiss-Prot protein existence level 1. Involved in ribosomal large subunit biogenesis. Binds the approximately 50 base pairs internal control region (ICR) of 5S ribosomal RNA genes. It is required for their RNA polymerase III- dependent transcription and may also maintain the transcription of other genes (PubMed:24120868). Also binds the transcribed 5S RNA's (By similarity). From Homo sapiens (Human).
   6362..6481    -  CDS            GTF3A (fragment): TF3A_HUMAN - Experimental evidence at protein level: Swiss-Prot protein existence level 1. Involved in ribosomal large subunit biogenesis. Binds the approximately 50 base pairs internal control region (ICR) of 5S ribosomal RNA genes. It is required for their RNA polymerase III- dependent transcription and may also maintain the transcription of other genes (PubMed:24120868). Also binds the transcribed 5S RNA's (By similarity). From Homo sapiens (Human).
   6828..7052    +  polyA_signal   bGH poly(A) signal: bovine growth hormone polyadenylation signal
   7056..7077    +  promoter       SV40 promoter (fragment): SV40 enhancer and early promoter
   7098..7526    +  rep_origin     f1 ori (sequence partly withheld): f1 bacteriophage origin of replication; arrow indicates direction of (+) strand synthesis
   7540..7869    +  promoter       SV40 promoter: SV40 enhancer and early promoter
   7917..7964    +  promoter       EM7 promoter: synthetic bacterial promoter&nbsp
   7983..8381    +  CDS            BSD: blasticidin S deaminase; Aspergillus terreus BSD; confers resistance to blasticidin
   8382..8409    +  CDS            BleoR (fragment): antibiotic-binding protein; Sh ble from Streptoalloteichus hindustanus; confers resistance to bleomycin, phleomycin, and Zeocin™
   8419..8544    +  CDS            ble (fragment): BLE_KLEPN - Experimental evidence at protein level: Swiss-Prot protein existence level 1. Binding protein with a strong affinity to the bleomycin family of antibiotics. Binds to CL990; an antimitotic-antibiotic compound. From Klebsiella pneumoniae.
   8539..8660    +  polyA_signal   SV40 poly(A) signal: SV40 polyadenylation signal
   8731..8753    -  protein_bind   lac operator (fragment): The lac repressor binds to the lac operator to inhibit transcription in E. coli. This inhibition can be relieved by adding lactose or isopropyl-β-D-thiogalactopyranoside (IPTG). lac repressor encoded by lacI
   8757..8787    -  promoter       lac promoter: promoter for the E. coli lac operon
   8802..8823    -  protein_bind   CAP binding site: CAP binding activates transcription in the presence of cAMP. E. coli catabolite activator protein
   8836..8928    -  CDS            lacI (fragment): lac repressor; lacI; The lac repressor binds to the lac operator to inhibit transcription in E. coli. This inhibition can be relieved by adding lactose or isopropyl-β-D-thiogalactopyranoside (IPTG).
   9111..9699    -  rep_origin     ori: high-copy-number ColE1/pMB1/pBR322/pUC origin of replication
   9870..10730   -  CDS            AmpR: β-lactamase; bla; confers resistance to ampicillin, carbenicillin, and related antibiotics
  10731..10835   -  promoter       AmpR promoter: bla
