[The description below was written by a language model from this plasmid's Addgene catalogue record and pLannotate feature annotations shown in this document.]
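Description:
pcDNA6-5'UTR(mtIF3)-mtIF3-Dendra2-3'UTR(mtIF3) is a mammalian expression plasmid of about 10.9 kb built on the pcDNA6 backbone and designed as a Dendra2-based translation reporter for mouse mitochondrial translation initiation factor 3 (Mtif3). It is maintained at high copy in E. coli through a ColE1/pUC-type origin with ampicillin selection (AmpR), and also carries an f1 origin. For selection in mammalian cells, an SV40 early promoter, paired with the bacterial EM7 promoter, drives the blasticidin S deaminase gene, followed by an SV40 polyadenylation signal.

The roughly 5.9 kb insert sits between the NheI and PmeI sites, downstream of the CMV enhancer/promoter (a T7 promoter is also present) and upstream of the bGH poly(A) signal. It comprises the Mtif3 5' UTR, the Mtif3 coding sequence fused at its C terminus to Dendra2 (the catalogue lists the tag as Pal-Dendra2, presumably a palmitoylation-type motif, though the record does not define it), and a long stretch corresponding to the Mtif3 3' UTR. The automated annotation marks several reverse-strand GTF3A/Gtf3a fragments within this 3' region. These are best read as similarity hits inside the native mouse sequence rather than deliberately engineered elements, and the small HIV LTR, bleomycin-resistance and lacI fragments are likewise probably annotation or backbone remnants.

Dendra2 is a monomeric fluorescent protein that photoconverts from green to red. Pre-existing reporter can therefore be converted to red, and any green signal that appears afterwards indicates newly synthesised protein. Flanking the fusion with the native UTRs keeps the transcript's own regulatory sequences in place. According to the associated publication title, the construct relates to the study of local translation of mtIF3 in axons.
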