Addgene plasmid #182370: pcDNA6-5'UTR(mtIF3)-mtIF3-Dendra2-3'UTR(mtIF3)
Purpose: Dendra2-based translation reporter
Depositing lab: Chunghun Lim. Publication: mtIF3 is locally translated in axons and regulates mitochondrial translation for axonal growth. Lee S, Park D, Lim C, Kim JI, Min KT. BMC Biol. 2022 Jan 7;20(1):12. doi: 10.1186/s12915-021-01215-w. PubMed 34996455.
Backbone
  Vector backbone: pcDNA6
  Backbone size w/o insert (bp): 4991
  Total vector size (bp): 10866
  Vector type: Mammalian Expression
  Selectable markers: Blasticidin
Growth in bacteria
  Bacterial resistance: Ampicillin, 100 μg/mL
  Growth temperature: 37°C
  Growth strain: DH5alpha
  Copy number: High Copy
Gene/Insert
  Gene/Insert name: mtIF3
  Species: M. musculus (mouse)
  Insert size (bp): 5875
  GenBank ID: NM_001256101.1
  Entrez Gene: Mtif3 (a.k.a. 2810012L14Rik, AI414549)
  Promoter: CMV promoter
  Tag / fusion protein: Pal-Dendra2 (C terminal on insert)
  Cloning method: Restriction Enzyme; 5′ cloning site NheI (not destroyed); 3′ cloning site PmeI (not destroyed)
  Sequencing primers: 5′ CGCAAATGGGCGGTAGGCGTG
Terms and licenses: Academic/Nonprofit Terms; Industry Terms: Not Available to Industry
How to cite: pcDNA6-5'UTR(mtIF3)-mtIF3-Dendra2-3'UTR(mtIF3) was a gift from Chunghun Lim (Addgene plasmid # 182370 ; http://n2t.net/addgene:182370 ; RRID:Addgene_182370)
